Addgene plasmid #84198: Osa-pCAMBIA-1301-STTM167
Purpose: Disturb the expression of miR167 in rice
Depositing lab: Guiliang Tang. Depositing organization: Michigan Technological University. Publication: Effective small RNA destruction by the expression of a short tandem target mimic in Arabidopsis. Yan J, Gu Y, Jia X, Kang W, Pan S, Tang X, Chen X, Tang G. Plant Cell. 2012 Feb;24(2):415-27. doi: 10.1105/tpc.111.094144. Epub 2012 Feb 17. PubMed 22345490.
Backbone
  Vector backbone: pCAMBIA-1301
  Backbone manufacturer: CAMBIA Company
  Backbone size w/o insert (bp): 11827
  Vector type: Bacterial Expression, Yeast Expression, Plant Expression
  Selectable markers: Hygromycin
Growth in bacteria
  Bacterial resistance: Chloramphenicol and Kanamycin, 25 & 50 μg/mL
  Growth temperature: 37°C
  Growth strain: DH5alpha
  Copy number: Unknown
Gene/Insert
  Gene/Insert name: miR167 (alt name: Osa-miR167)
  Species: Rice
  Insert size (bp): 2864
  Promoter: 2x35S
  Cloning method: Restriction Enzyme; 5′ cloning site PacI (unknown if destroyed); 3′ cloning site PacI (unknown if destroyed)
  Sequencing primers: 5′ 35S promoter; 3′ AGGTTTAGTCGTCTCGTGTCTG
Terms and licenses: Academic/Nonprofit Terms; Industry Terms: Not Available to Industry
Depositor comments: This plasmid used to disturb miR166’s expression by STTM method invented by Dr. Guiliang Tang’s Lab in Michigan Technological University (Plant cell, 2012), Houghton, MI, USA. The method used to construct this plasmid refers to Tang et al., (Methods, 2012) with minor revision The STTM sequence in this plasmid may contain discrepancies compared to the reference sequence(s). According to the depositing lab, these mutations should not affect plasmid function. For additional published information regarding this plasmid, please see https://www.cell.com/molecular-plant/pdf/S1674-2052(18)30275-2.pdf?_returnURL=https%3A%2F%2Flinkinghub.elsevier.com%2Fretrieve%2Fpii%2FS1674205218302752%3Fshowall%3Dtrue#
How to cite: Osa-pCAMBIA-1301-STTM167 was a gift from Guiliang Tang (Addgene plasmid # 84198 ; http://n2t.net/addgene:84198 ; RRID:Addgene_84198)
