[The description below was written by a language model from this plasmid's Addgene catalogue record.]
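Description:
Osa-pCAMBIA-1301-STTM167 is a plant binary vector built on the pCAMBIA-1301 backbone (about 11.8 kb without insert) and designed to interfere with miR167 function in rice. pCAMBIA-1301-type vectors are T-DNA binary plasmids normally propagated in E. coli and delivered to plants through Agrobacterium. Here the record lists hygromycin as the selectable marker for transformed plant tissue and a combination of chloramphenicol and kanamycin for bacterial selection. The catalogue also tags the vector as bacterial and yeast expression, but everything else in the record points to plant use. Copy number is recorded as unknown, and no feature table is provided, so the origins of replication and other backbone elements are not itemised.

The payload is an insert of roughly 2.9 kb, cloned as a PacI fragment, carrying a short tandem target mimic (STTM) directed against Osa-miR167 under a doubled 35S (2x35S) promoter for strong constitutive transcription in plants. In the STTM approach, a non-coding transcript carries two tandem mimic binding sites for the microRNA separated by a short spacer. The sites are designed to resist cleavage, so the transcript sequesters the small RNA and triggers its destruction, which de-represses the miRNA's natural targets. The plasmid is therefore suited to loss-of-function studies of miR167 in rice.

Two caveats appear in the record. The depositor comment refers to miR166, whereas the name, purpose and insert fields all specify miR167. The STTM sequence may also differ from the reference sequence, although the depositing lab states these discrepancies should not affect function.
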