>Addgene plasmid #84198 | Osa-pCAMBIA-1301-STTM167 | depositor partial sequence | sequence record 160754 | Backbone sequence
GATCTGAGGGTAAATTTCTAGTTTTTCTCCTTCATTTTCTTGGTTAGGACCCTTTTCTCTTTTTATTTTT
TTGAGCTTTGATCTTTCTTTAAACTGATCTATTTTTTAATTGATTGGTTATGGTGTAAATATTACATAGC
TTTAACTGATAATCTGATTACTTTATTTCGTGTGTCTATGATGATGATGATAGTTACAGAACCGACGACT
CGTCCGTCCTGTAGAAACCCCAACCCGTGAAATCAAAAAACTCGACGGCCTGTGGGCATTCAGTCTGGAT
CGCGAAAACTGTGGAATTGATCAGCGTTGGTGGGAAAGCGCGTTACAAGAAAGCCGGGCAATTGCTGTGC
CAGGCAGTTTTAACGATCAGTTCGCCGATGCAGATATTCGTAATTATGCGGGCAACGTCTGGTATCAGCG
CGAAGTCTTTATACCGAAAGGTTGGGCAGGCCAGCGTATCGTGCTGCGTTTCGATGCGGTCACTCATTAC
GGCAAAGTGTGGGTCAATAATCAGGAAGTGATGGAGCATCAGGGCGGCTATACGCCATTTGAAGCCGATG
TCACGCCGTATGTTATTGCCGGGAAAAGTGTACGTATCACCGTTTGTGTGAACAACGAACTGAACTGGCA
GACTATCCCGCCGGGAATGGTGATTACCGACGAAAACGGCAAGAAAAAGCAGTCTTACTTCCATGATTTC
TTTAACTATGCCGGAATCCATCGCAGCGTAATGCTCTACACCACGCCGAACACCTGGGTGGACGATATCA
CCGTGGTGACGCATGTCGCGCAAGACTGTAACCACGCGTCTGTTGACTGGCAGGTGGTGGCCAATGGTGA
TGTCAGCGTTGAACTGCGTGATGCGGATCAACAGGTGGTTGCAACTGGACAAGGCACTAGCGGGACTTTG
CAAGTGGTGAATCCGCACCTCTGGCAACCGGGTGAAGGTTATCTCTATGAACTCGAAGTCACAGCCAAAA
GCCAGACAGAGTCTGATATCTACCCGCTTCGCGTCGGCATCCGGTCAGTGGCAGTGAAGGGCCAACAGTT
CCTGATTAACCACAAACCGTTCTACTTTACTGGCTTTGGTCGTCATGAAGATGCGGACTTACGTGGCAAA
GGATTCGATAACGTGCTGATGGTGCACGACCACGCATTAATGGACTGGATTGGGGCCAACTCCTACCGTA
CCTCGCATTACCCTTACGCTGAAGAGATGCTCGACTGGGCAGATGAACATGGCATCGTGGTGATTGATGA
AACTGCTGCTGTCGGCTTTCAGCTGTCTTTAGGCATTGGTTTCGAAGCGGGCAACAAGCCGAAAGAACTG
TACAGCGAAGAGGCAGTCAACGGGGAAACTCAGCAAGCGCACTTACAGGCGATTAAAGAGCTGATAGCGC
GTGACAAAAACCACCCAAGCGTGGTGATGTGGAGTATTGCCAACGAACCGGATACCCGTCCGCAAGGTGC
ACGGGAATATTTCGCGCCACTGGCGGAAGCAACGCGTAAACTCGACCCGACGCGTCCGATCACCTGCGTC
AATGTAATGTTCTGCGACGCTCACACCGATACCATCAGCGATCTCTTTGATGTGCTGTGCCTGAACCGTT
ATTACGGATGGTATGTCCAAAGCGGCGATTTGGAAACGGCAGAGAAGGTACTGGAAAAAGAACTTCTGGC
CTGGCAGGAGAAACTGCATCAGCCGATTATCATCACCGAATACGGCGTGGATACGTTAGCCGGGCTGCAC
TCAATGTACACCGACATGTGGAGTGAAGAGTATCAGTGTGCATGGCTGGATATGTATCACCGCGTCTTTG
ATCGCGTCAGCGCCGTCGTCGGTGAACAGGTATGGAATTTCGCCGATTTTGCGACCTCGCAAGGCATATT
GCGCGTTGGCGGTAACAAGAAAGGGATCTTCACTCGCGACCGCAAACCGAAGTCGGCGGCTTTTCTGCTG
CAAAAACGCTGGACTGGCATGAACTTCGGTGAAAAACCGCAGCAGGGAGGCAAACAAGCTAGCCACCACC
ACCACCACCACGTGTGAATTACAGGTGACCAGCTCGAATTTCCCCGATCGTTCAAACATTTGGCAATAAA
GTTTCTTAAGATTGAATCCTGTTGCCGGTCTTGCGATGATTATCATATAATTTCTGTTGAATTACGTTAA
GCATGTAATAATTAACATGTAATGCATGACGTTATTTATGAGATGGGTTTTTATGATTAGAGTCCCGCAA
TTATACATTTAATACGCGATAGAAAACAAAATATAGCGCGCAAACTAGGATAAATTATCGCGCGCGGTGT
CATCTATGTTACTAGATCGGGAATTAAACTATCAGTGTTTGACAGGATATATTGGCGGGTAAACCTAAGA
GAAAAGAGCGTTTATTAGAATAACGGATATTTAAAAGGGCGTGAAAAGGTTTATCCGTTCGTCCATTTGT
ATGTGCATGCCAACCACAGGGTTCCCCTCGGGATCAAAGTACTTTGATCCAACCCCTCCGCTGCTATAGT
GCAGTCGGCTTCTGACGTTCAGTGCAGCCGTCTTCTGAAAACGACATGTCGCACAAGTCCTAAGTTACGC
GACAGGCTGCCGCCCTGCCCTTTTCCTGGCGTTTTCTTGTCGCGTGTTTTAGTCGCATAAAGTAGAATAC
TTGCGACTAGAACCGGAGACATTACGCCATGAACAAGAGCGCCGCCGCTGGCCTGCTGGGCTATGCCCGC
GTCAGCACCGACGACCAGGACTTGACCAACCAACGGGCCGAACTGCACGCGGCCGGCTGCACCAAGCTGT
TTTCCGAGAAGATCACCGGCACCAGGCGCGACCGCCCGGAGCTGGCCAGGATGCTTGACCACCTACGCCC
TGGCGACGTTGTGACAGTGACCAGGCTAGACCGCCTGGCCCGCAGCACCCGCGACCTACTGGACATTGCC
GAGCGCATCCAGGAGGCCGGCGCGGGCCTGCGTAGCCTGGCAGAGCCGTGGGCCGACACCACCACGCCGG
CCGGCCGCATGGTGTTGACCGTGTTCGCCGGCATTGCCGAGTTCGAGCGTTCCCTAATCATCGACCGCAC
CCGGAGCGGGCGCGAGGCCGCCAAGGCCCGAGGCGTGAAGTTTGGCCCCCGCCCTACCCTCACCCCGGCA
CAGATCGCGCACGCCCGCGAGCTGATCGACCAGGAAGGCCGCACCGTGAAAGAGGCGGCTGCACTGCTTG
GCGTGCATCGCTCGACCCTGTACCGCGCACTTGAGCGCAGCGAGGAAGTGACGCCCACCGAGGCCAGGCG
GCGCGGTGCCTTCCGTGAGGACGCATTGACCGAGGCCGACGCCCTGGCGGCCGCCGAGAATGAACGCCAA
GAGGAACAAGCATGAAACCGCACCAGGACGGCCAGGACGAACCGTTTTTCATTACCGAAGAGATCGAGGC
GGAGATGATCGCGGCCGGGTACGTGTTCGAGCCGCCCGCGCACGTCTCAACCGTGCGGCTGCATGAAATC
CTGGCCGGTTTGTCTGATGCCAAGCTGGCGGCCTGGCCGGCCAGCTTGGCCGCTGAAGAAACCGAGCGCC
GCCGTCTAAAAAGGTGATGTGTATTTGAGTAAAACAGCTTGCGTCATGCGGTCGCTGCGTATATGATGCG
ATGAGTAAATAAACAAATACGCAAGGGGAACGCATGAAGGTTATCGCTGTACTTAACCAGAAAGGCGGGT
CAGGCAAGACGACCATCGCAACCCATCTAGCCCGCGCCCTGCAACTCGCCGGGGCCGATGTTCTGTTAGT
CGATTCCGATCCCCAGGGCAGTGCCCGCGATTGGGCGGCCGTGCGGGAAGATCAACCGCTAACCGTTGTC
GGCATCGACCGCCCGACGATTGACCGCGACGTGAAGGCCATCGGCCGGCGCGACTTCGTAGTGATCGACG
GAGCGCCCCAGGCGGCGGACTTGGCTGTGTCCGCGATCAAGGCAGCCGACTTCGTGCTGATTCCGGTGCA
GCCAAGCCCTTACGACATATGGGCCACCGCCGACCTGGTGGAGCTGGTTAAGCAGCGCATTGAGGTCACG
GATGGAAGGCTACAAGCGGCCTTTGTCGTGTCGCGGGCGATCAAAGGCACGCGCATCGGCGGTGAGGTTG
CCGAGGCGCTGGCCGGGTACGAGCTGCCCATTCTTGAGTCCCGTATCACGCAGCGCGTGAGCTACCCAGG
CACTGCCGCCGCCGGCACAACCGTTCTTGAATCAGAACCCGAGGGCGACGCTGCCCGCGAGGTCCAGGCG
CTGGCCGCTGAAATTAAATCAAAACTCATTTGAGTTAATGAGGTAAAGAGAAAATGAGCAAAAGCACAAA
CACGCTAAGTGCCGGCCGTCCGAGCGCACGCAGCAGCAAGGCTGCAACGTTGGCCAGCCTGGCAGACACG
CCAGCCATGAAGCGGGTCAACTTTCAGTTGCCGGCGGAGGATCACACCAAGCTGAAGATGTACGCGGTAC
GCCAAGGCAAGACCATTACCGAGCTGCTATCTGAATACATCGCGCAGCTACCAGAGTAAATGAGCAAATG
AATAAATGAGTAGATGAATTTTAGCGGCTAAAGGAGGCGGCATGGAAAATCAAGAACAACCAGGCACCGA
CGCCGTGGAATGCCCCATGTGTGGAGGAACGGGCGGTTGGCCAGGCGTAAGCGGCTGGGTTGTCTGCCGG
CCCTGCAATGGCACTGGAACCCCCAAGCCCGAGGAATCGGCGTGAGCGGTCGCAAACCATCCGGCCCGGT
ACAAATCGGCGCGGCGCTGGGTGATGACCTGGTGGAGAAGTTGAAGGCCGCGCAGGCCGCCCAGCGGCAA
CGCATCGAGGCAGAAGCACGCCCCGGTGAATCGTGGCAAGCGGCCGCTGATCGAATCCGCAAAGAATCCC
GGCAACCGCCGGCAGCCGGTGCGCCGTCGATTAGGAAGCCGCCCAAGGGCGACGAGCAACCAGATTTTTT
CGTTCCGATGCTCTATGACGTGGGCACCCGCGATAGTCGCAGCATCATGGACGTGGCCGTTTTCCGTCTG
TCGAAGCGTGACCGACGAGCTGGCGAGGTGATCCGCTACGAGCTTCCAGACGGGCACGTAGAGGTTTCCG
CAGGGCCGGCCGGCATGGCCAGTGTGTGGGATTACGACCTGGTACTGATGGCGGTTTCCCATCTAACCGA
ATCCATGAACCGATACCGGGAAGGGAAGGGAGACAAGCCCGGCCGCGTGTTCCGTCCACACGTTGCGGAC
GTACTCAAGTTCTGCCGGCGAGCCGATGGCGGAAAGCAGAAAGACGACCTGGTAGAAACCTGCATTCGGT
TAAACACCACGCACGTTGCCATGCAGCGTACGAAGAAGGCCAAGAACGGCCGCCTGGTGACGGTATCCGA
GGGTGAAGCCTTGATTAGCCGCTACAAGATCGTAAAGAGCGAAACCGGGCGGCCGGAGTACATCGAGATC
GAGCTAGCTGATTGGATGTACCGCGAGATCACAGAAGGCAAGAACCCGGACGTGCTGACGGTTCACCCCG
ATTACTTTTTGATCGATCCCGGCATCGGCCGTTTTCTCTACCGCCTGGCACGCCGCGCCGCAGGCAAGGC
AGAAGCCAGATGGTTGTTCAAGACGATCTACGAACGCAGTGGCAGCGCCGGAGAGTTCAAGAAGTTCTGT
TTCACCGTGCGCAAGCTGATCGGGTCAAATGACCTGCCGGAGTACGATTTGAAGGAGGAGGCGGGGCAGG
CTGGCCCGATCCTAGTCATGCGCTACCGCAACCTGATCGAGGGCGAAGCATCCGCCGGTTCCTAATGTAC
GGAGCAGATGCTAGGGCAAATTGCCCTAGCAGGGGAAAAAGGTCGAAAAGGTCTCTTTCCTGTGGATAGC
ACGTACATTGGGAACCCAAAGCCGTACATTGGGAACCGGAACCCGTACATTGGGAACCCAAAGCCGTACA
TTGGGAACCGGTCACACATGTAAGTGACTGATATAAAAGAGAAAAAAGGCGATTTTTCCGCCTAAAACTC
TTTAAAACTTATTAAAACTCTTAAAACCCGCCTGGCCTGTGCATAACTGTCTGGCCAGCGCACAGCCGAA
GAGCTGCAAAAAGCGCCTACCCTTCGGTCGCTGCGCTCCCTACGCCCCGCCGCTTCGCGTCGGCCTATCG
CGGCCGCTGGCCGCTCAAAAATGGCTGGCCTACGGCCAGGCAATCTACCAGGGCGCGGACAAGCCGCGCC
GTCGCCACTCGACCGCCGGCGCCCACATCAAGGCACCCTGCCTCGCGCGTTTCGGTGATGACGGTGAAAA
CCTCTGACACATGCAGCTCCCGGAGACGGTCACAGCTTGTCTGTAAGCGGATGCCGGGAGCAGACAAGCC
CGTCAGGGCGCGTCAGCGGGTGTTGGCGGGTGTCGGGGCGCAGCCATGACCCAGTCACGTAGCGATAGCG
GAGTGTATACTGGCTTAACTATGCGGCATCAGAGCAGATTGTACTGAGAGTGCACCATATGCGGTGTGAA
ATACCGCACAGATGCGTAAGGAGAAAATACCGCATCAGGCGCTCTTCCGCTTCCTCGCTCACTGACTCGC
TGCGCTCGGTCGTTCGGCTGCGGCGAGCGGTATCAGCTCACTCAAAGGCGGTAATACGGTTATCCACAGA
ATCAGGGGATAACGCAGGAAAGAACATGTGAGCAAAAGGCCAGCAAAAGGCCAGGAACCGTAAAAAGGCC
GCGTTGCTGGCGTTTTTCCATAGGCTCCGCCCCCCTGACGAGCATCACAAAAATCGACGCTCAAGTCAGA
GGTGGCGAAACCCGACAGGACTATAAAGATACCAGGCGTTTCCCCCTGGAAGCTCCCTCGTGCGCTCTCC
TGTTCCGACCCTGCCGCTTACCGGATACCTGTCCGCCTTTCTCCCTTCGGGAAGCGTGGCGCTTTCTCAT
AGCTCACGCTGTAGGTATCTCAGTTCGGTGTAGGTCGTTCGCTCCAAGCTGGGCTGTGTGCACGAACCCC
CCGTTCAGCCCGACCGCTGCGCCTTATCCGGTAACTATCGTCTTGAGTCCAACCCGGTAAGACACGACTT
ATCGCCACTGGCAGCAGCCACTGGTAACAGGATTAGCAGAGCGAGGTATGTAGGCGGTGCTACAGAGTTC
TTGAAGTGGTGGCCTAACTACGGCTACACTAGAAGGACAGTATTTGGTATCTGCGCTCTGCTGAAGCCAG
TTACCTTCGGAAAAAGAGTTGGTAGCTCTTGATCCGGCAAACAAACCACCGCTGGTAGCGGTGGTTTTTT
TGTTTGCAAGCAGCAGATTACGCGCAGAAAAAAAGGATCTCAAGAAGATCCTTTGATCTTTTCTACGGGG
TCTGACGCTCAGTGGAACGAAAACTCACGTTAAGGGATTTTGGTCATGCATTCTAGGTACTAAAACAATT
CATCCAGTAAAATATAATATTTTATTTTCTCCCAATCAGGCTTGATCCCCAGTAAGTCAAAAAATAGCTC
GACATACTGTTCTTCCCCGATATCCTCCCTGATCGACCGGACGCAGAAGGCAATGTCATACCACTTGTCC
GCCCTGCCGCTTCTCCCAAGATCAATAAAGCCACTTACTTTGCCATCTTTCACAAAGATGTTGCTGTCTC
CCAGGTCGCCGTGGGAAAAGACAAGTTCCTCTTCGGGCTTTTCCGTCTTTAAAAAATCATACAGCTCGCG
CGGATCTTTAAATGGAGTGTCTTCTTCCCAGTTTTCGCAATCCACATCGGCCAGATCGTTATTCAGTAAG
TAATCCAATTCGGCTAAGCGGCTGTCTAAGCTATTCGTATAGGGACAATCCGATATGTCGATGGAGTGAA
AGAGCCTGATGCACTCCGCATACAGCTCGATAATCTTTTCAGGGCTTTGTTCATCTTCATACTCTTCCGA
GCAAAGGACGCCATCGGCCTCACTCATGAGCAGATTGCTCCAGCCATCATGCCGTTCAAAGTGCAGGACC
TTTGGAACAGGCAGCTTTCCTTCCAGCCATAGCATCATGTCCTTTTCCCGTTCCACATCATAGGTGGTCC
CTTTATACCGGCTGTCCGTCATTTTTAAATATAGGTTTTCATTTTCTCCCACCAGCTTATATACCTTAGC
AGGAGACATTCCTTCCGTATCTTTTACGCAGCGGTATTTTTCGATCAGTTTTTTCAATTCCGGTGATATT
CTCATTTTAGCCATTTATTATTTCCTTCCTCTTTTCTACAGTATTTAAAGATACCCCAAGAAGCTAATTA
TAACAAGACGAACTCCAATTCACTGTTCCTTGCATTCTAAAACCTTAAATACCAGAAAACAGCTTTTTCA
AAGTTGTTTTCAAAGTTGGCGTATAACATAGTATCGACGGAGCCGATTTTGAAACCGCGGTGATCACAGG
CAGCAACGCTCTGTCATCGTTACAATCAACATGCTACCCTCCGCGAGATCATCCGTGTTTCAAACCCGGC
AGCTTAGTTGCCGTTCTTCCGAATAGCATCGGTAACATGAGCAAAGTCTGCCGCCTTACAACGGCTCTCC
CGCTGACGCCGTCCCGGACTGATGGGCTGCCTGTATCGAGTGGTGATTTTGTGCCGAGCTGCCGGTCGGG
GAGCTGTTGGCTGGCTGGTGGCAGGATATATTGTGGTGTAAACAAATTGACGCTTAGACAACTTAATAAC
ACATTGCGGACGTTTTTAATGTACTGAATTAACGCCGAATTAATTCGGGGGATCTGGATTTTAGTACTGG
ATTTTGGTTTTAGGAATTAGAAATTTTATTGATAGAAGTATTTTACAAATACAAATACATACTAAGGGTT
TCTTATATGCTCAACACATGAGCGAAACCCTATAGGAACCCTAATTCCCTTATCTGGGAACTACTCACAC
ATTATTATGGAGAAACTCGAGCTTGTCGATCGACAGATCCGGTCGGCATCTACTCTATTTCTTTGCCCTC
GGACGAGTGCTGGGGCGTCGGTTTCCACTATCGGCGAGTACTTCTACACAGCCATCGGTCCAGACGGCCG
CGCTTCTGCGGGCGATTTGTGTACGCCCGACAGTCCCGGCTCCGGATCGGACGATTGCGTCGCATCGACC
CTGCGCCCAAGCTGCATCATCGAAATTGCCGTCAACCAAGCTCTGATAGAGTTGGTCAAGACCAATGCGG
AGCATATACGCCCGGAGTCGTGGCGATCCTGCAAGCTCCGGATGCCTCCGCTCGAAGTAGCGCGTCTGCT
GCTCCATACAAGCCAACCACGGCCTCCAGAAGAAGATGTTGGCGACCTCGTATTGGGAATCCCCGAACAT
CGCCTCGCTCCAGTCAATGACCGCTGTTATGCGGCCATTGTCCGTCAGGACATTGTTGGAGCCGAAATCC
GCGTGCACGAGGTGCCGGACTTCGGGGCAGTCCTCGGCCCAAAGCATCAGCTCATCGAGAGCCTGCGCGA
CGGACGCACTGACGGTGTCGTCCATCACAGTTTGCCAGTGATACACATGGGGATCAGCAATCGCGCATAT
GAAATCACGCCATGTAGTGTATTGACCGATTCCTTGCGGTCCGAATGGGCCGAACCCGCTCGTCTGGCTA
AGATCGGCCGCAGCGATCGCATCCATAGCCTCCGCGACCGGTTGTAGAACAGCGGGCAGTTCGGTTTCAG
GCAGGTCTTGCAACGTGACACCCTGTGCACGGCGGGAGATGCAATAGGTCAGGCTCTCGCTAAACTCCCC
AATGTCAAGCACTTCCGGAATCGGGAGCGCGGCCGATGCAAAGTGCCGATAAACATAACGATCTTTGTAG
AAACCATCGGCGCAGCTATTTACCCGCAGGACATATCCACGCCCTCCTACATCGAAGCTGAAAGCACGAG
ATTCTTCGCCCTCCGAGAGCTGCATCAGGTCGGAGACGCTGTCGAACTTTTCGATCAGAAACTTCTCGAC
AGACGTCGCGGTGAGTTCAGGCTTTTTCATATCTCATTGCCCCCCGGGATCTGCGAAAGCTCGAGAGAGA
TAGATTTGTAGAGAGAGACTGGTGATTTCAGCGTGTCCTCTCCAAATGAAATGAACTTCCTTATATAGAG
GAAGGTCTTGCGAAGGATAGTGGGATTGTGCGTCATCCCTTACGTCAGTGGAGATATCACATCAATCCAC
TTGCTTTGAAGACGTGGTTGGAACGTCTTCTTTTTCCACGATGCTCCTCGTGGGTGGGGGTCCATCTTTG
GGACCACTGTCGGCAGAGGCATCTTGAACGATAGCCTTTCCTTTATCGCAATGATGGCATTTGTAGGTGC
CACCTTCCTTTTCTACTGTCCTTTTGATGAAGTGACAGATAGCTGGGCAATGGAATCCGAGGAGGTTTCC
CGATATTACCCTTTGTTGAAAAGTCTCAATAGCCCTTTGGTCTTCTGAGACTGTATCTTTGATATTCTTG
GAGTAGACGAGAGTGTCGTGCTCCACCATGTTATCACATCAATCCACTTGCTTTGAAGACGTGGTTGGAA
CGTCTTCTTTTTCCACGATGCTCCTCGTGGGTGGGGGTCCATCTTTGGGACCACTGTCGGCAGAGGCATC
TTGAACGATAGCCTTTCCTTTATCGCAATGATGGCATTTGTAGGTGCCACCTTCCTTTTCTACTGTCCTT
TTGATGAAGTGACAGATAGCTGGGCAATGGAATCCGAGGAGGTTTCCCGATATTACCCTTTGTTGAAAAG
TCTCAATAGCCCTTTGGTCTTCTGAGACTGTATCTTTGATATTCTTGGAGTAGACGAGAGTGTCGTGCTC
CACCATGTTGGCAAGCTGCTCTAGCCAATACGCAAACCGCCTCTCCCCGCGCGTTGGCCGATTCATTAAT
GCAGCTGGCACGACAGGTTTCCCGACTGGAAAGCGGGCAGTGAGCGCAACGCAATTAATGTGAGTTAGCT
CACTCATTAGGCACCCCAGGCTTTACACTTTATGCTTCCGGCTCGTATGTTGTGTGGAATTGTGAGCGGA
TAACAATTTCACACAGGAAACAGCTATGACCATGATTACGAATTCGAGCTCGGTACCCGGGGATCCTCTA
GAGTCGACCTGCAGGCATGCAAGCTTGGCACTGGCCGTCGTTTTACAACGTCGTGACTGGGAAAACCCTG
GCGTTACCCAACTTAATCGCCTTGCAGCACATCCCCCTTTCGCCAGCTGGCGTAATAGCGAAGAGGCCCG
CACCGATCGCCCTTCCCAACAGTTGCGCAGCCTGAATGGCGAATGCTAGAGCAGCTTGAGCTTGGATCAG
ATTGTCGTTTCCCGCCTTCAGTTTAGCTTCATGGAGTCAAAGATTCAAATAGAGGACCTAACAGAACTCG
CCGTAAAGACTGGCGAACAGTTCATACAGAGTCTCTTACGACTCAATGACAAGAAGAAAATCTTCGTCAA
CATGGTGGAGCACGACACACTTGTCTACTCCAAAAATATCAAAGATACAGTCTCAGAAGACCAAAGGGCA
ATTGAGACTTTTCAACAAAGGGTAATATCCGGAAACCTCCTCGGATTCCATTGCCCAGCTATCTGTCACT
TTATTGTGAAGATAGTGGAAAAGGAAGGTGGCTCCTACAAATGCCATCATTGCGATAAAGGAAAGGCCAT
CGTTGAAGATGCCTCTGCCGACAGTGGTCCCAAAGATGGACCCCCACCCACGAGGAGCATCGTGGAAAAA
GAAGACGTTCCAACCACGTCTTCAAAGCAAGTGGATTGATGTGATATCTCCACTGACGTAAGGGATGACG
CACAATCCCACTATCCTTCGCAAGACCCTTCCTCTATATAAGGAAGTTCATTTCATTTGGAGAGAACACG
GGGGACTCTTGACCATGGTA
