>Addgene plasmid #84198 | Osa-pCAMBIA-1301-STTM167 | addgene partial sequence | sequence record 174452 | Addgene Partial NGS Result
ATAGCCCTTTGGTCTTCTGAGACTGTATCTTTGATATTCTTGGAGTAGACGAGAGTGTCGTGCTCCACCA
TGTTGGCAAGCTGCTCTAGCCAATACGCAAACCGCCTCTCCCCGCGCGTTGGCCGATTCATTAATGCAGC
TGGCACGACAGGTTTCCCGACTGGAAAGCGGGCAGTGAGCGCAACGCAATTAATGTGAGTTAGCTCACTC
ATTAGGCACCCCAGGCTTTACACTTTATGCTTCCGGCTCGTATGTTGTGTGGAATTGTGAGCGGATAACA
ATTTCACACAGGAAACAGCTATGACATGATTACGAATTCGAGCTCGGTACCCGGGGATCCTCTAGCTAGA
TTAATTAAGTTTGCAAGCAGCAGATTACGCGCAGAAAAAAAGGATCTCAAGGAGATCCTTTGGATCACAA
AAAAAAGCCCGCTCATTAGGCGGGTTAAATTCCCGGGTACTGCAGCCGATTCATTAATGCAGGTTAACCT
GGCTTATCGAAATTAATACGACTCACTATAGGGAGACCGGTAGATCTGATCCCTACTCCAAAAATGTCAA
AGATACAGTCTCAGAAGACCAAAGGGCTATTGAGACTTTTCAACAAAGGGTAATTTCGGGAAACCTCCTC
GGATTCCATTGCCCAGCTATCTGTCACTTCATCGAAAGGACAGTGGAAAAGGAAGGTGGCTCCTACAAAT
GCCATCATTGCGATAAAGGAAAGGCTATCATTCAAGATGCCTCTGCCGACAGTGGTCCCAAAGATGGACC
CCCACCCACGAGGAGCATCGTGGGAAAAGAAGACGTTCCAACCACGTCTTCAAAGCAAGTGGATTGATGT
GACATCTCCACTGACGTAAGGGATGACGCACAATCCCGCCCCTACTCCAAAAATGTCAAAGATACTGTCT
CAGAAGACCAAAGGGCTATTGAGACTTTTCAACAAAGGGTAATTTCGGGAAACCTCCTCGGATTCCATTG
CCCAGCTACCTGTCACCTCATCGAAAGGACAGTAGAAAAGGAAGGTGGCTCCTACAAATGCCATCATCGC
GATAAAGGAAAGGCTATCATTCAAGATGCCTCTGCCGACAGTGGTCCCAAAGATGGACCCCCACCCACGA
GGAGCATCGTGGAAAAAGAAGACGTTCCAACCACGTCTTCAAAGCAAGTGGATTGATGTGACATCTCCAC
TGACATAAGGGATGACGCACAACCCCACTATCCTTCGCAAGACCCTTCCTCTATATAAGGAAGTTCATTT
CATTTGGAGAGGACAGCCCAAGCTTGGTACCTAGATCATGCTCTAGGCAGCTTCAGTTGTTGTTGTTATG
GTCTAATTTAAATATGGTCTAAAGAAGAAGAATCAGATCATGCTCTAGGCAGCTTCAGGATCCACTAGTG
AATTCGGTACGCTGAAATCACCAGTCTCTCTCTACAAATCTATCTCTCTCTATTTTCTCCATAAATAATG
TGTGAGTAGTTTCCCGATAAGGGAAATTAGGGTTCTTATAGGGTTTCGCTCATGTGTTGAGCATATAAGA
GACCCTTAGTATGTATTTGTATTTGTAAAATACTTCTATCAATAAAATTTCTAATTCCTAAAACCAAAAT
CCAGTACTAAAATCCAGATCTCCTAAAGTCCCTATAGATCTTTGTCGTGAATATAAACCAGACACGAGAC
GACTAGACCTGGAGCCCAGACGCCGTTCGAAGCTAGAAGTACCGCTTAGGCAGGAGGCCGTTAGGGAAAA
GATGCTAAGGCAGGGTTGGTTACGTTGACTCCCCCGTAGGTTTGGTTTAAATATGATGAAGTGGACGGAA
GGAAGGAGGAAGACAAGGAAGGATAAGGTTGCAGGCCCTGTGCAAGGTAAGAAGATGGAAATTTGATAGA
GGTACGCTACTATACTTATACTATACGCTAAGGGAATGATTGTATTTATACCCTATACCCCCTAATAACC
CCTTATCAATTTAAGAAATAATCCGCATAAGCCCCCGCTTAAAAATTGGTATCAGAGCCATGAATAGGTC
TATGACCAAAACTCAAGAGGATAAAACCTCACCAAAATACGAAAGAGTCCTTAACTCTAAAGATAAAAGA
TCTTTCAAGATCAAAACTAGTTCCCTCACACCGGTGACGGGGATCGCATGCGACCTCTAGACCATCACAT
TGGAGCTTCAGCTGCTCGAGTTCTATAGTGTCACCTAAATCGTATGTGTATGATACATAAGGTTATGTAT
TAATTGTAGCCGCGTTCTAACGTCGACAGGCCTGTACCAATTACGCCCCGCCCTGCCACTCATCGCAGTA
CTGTTGTAATTCATTAAGCATTCTGCCGACATGGAAGCCATCACAAACGGCATGATGAACCTGAATCGCC
AGCGGCATCAGCACCTTGTCGCCTTGCGTATAATATTTGCCCATGGTGAAAACGGGGGCGAAGAAGTTGT
CCATATTGGCCACGTTTAAATCAAAACTGGTGAAACTCACCCAGGGATTGGCTGAGACGAAAAACATATT
CTCAATAAACCCTTTAGGGAAATAGGCCAGGTTTTCACCGTAACACGCCACATCTTGCGAATATATGTGT
AGAAACTGCCGGAAATCGTCGTGGTATTCACTCCAGAGCGATGAAAACGTTTCAGTTTGCTCATGGAAAA
CGGTGTAACAAGGGTGAACACTATCCCATATTACCAGCTCACCGTCTTTCATTGCCATACGGAACTCCGG
ATGAGCATTCATCAGGCGGGCAAGAATGTGAATAAAGGCCGGATAAAACTTGTGCTTATTTTTCTTTACG
GTCTTTAAAAAGGCCGTAATATCCAGCTGAACGGTCTGGTTATAGGTACATTGAGCAACTGACTGAAATG
CCTCAAAATGTTCTTTACGATGCCATTGGGATATATCAACGGTGGTATATCCAGTGATTTCTTTCTCCAT
TTTAGCTTCCTTAGCTCCTGAAAATCTCGATAACTCATTAAAACTTATCGATGATAAGCTGTCAAACATG
AGAATTTAGCCCGCCTAATGAGCGGGCTTTTTGCTGTGATCCGCGTTGCTGGCGTTTTTCCATAGGCTCC
GCCCCCCTGACGAGCATCACAAAAATCGACGCTCAAGTCAGAGGTGGCGAAACCCGACAGGACTATAAAG
ATACCAGGCGTTTCCCCCCTGGAAGCTCCCTCGTGCGCTCTCCTGTTCCGACCCTGCCGCTTACCGGATA
CCTGTCCGCCTTTCTTAATTAACTGCAGGCATGCAAGCTTCCTTTTGTCTCCCTTTTGTCTCCCTTTTGT
CTCCCTTTTGTCTCCCTTTTGTCTCCCTTTTGTCTCCCTTTTGTCTCTCGCAAGACCCTTCCTCTATATA
AGGAAGTTCATTTCATTTGGAGAGAACACGGGGGACTCTTGACCATGGTAGATCTGAGGGTAAATTTCTA
GTTTTTCTCCTTCATTTTCTTGGTTAGGACCCTTTTCTCTTTTTATTTTTTTGAGCTTTGATCTTTCTTT
AAACTGATCTATTTTTTAATTGATTGGTTATGGTGTAAATATTACATAGCTTTAACTGATAATCTGATTA
CTTTATTTCGTGTGTCTATGATGATGATGATAGTTACAGAACCGACGACTCGTCCGTCCTGTAGAAACCC
CAACCCGTGAAATCAAAAAACTCGACGGCCTGTGGGCATTCAGTCTGGATCGCGAAAACTGTGGAATTGA
TCAGCGTTGGTGGGAAAGCGCGTTACAAGAAAGCCGGGCAATTGCTGTGCCAGGCAGTTTTAACGATCAG
TTCGCCGATGCAGATATTCGTAATTATGCGGGCAACGTCTGGTATCAGCGCGAAGTCTTTATACCGAAAG
GTTGGGCAGGCCAGCGTATCGTGCTGCGTTTCGATGCGGTCACTCATTACGGCAAAGTGTGGGTCAATAA
TCAGGAAGTGATGGAGCATCAGGGCGGCTATACGCCATTTGAAGCCGATGTCACGCCGTATGTTATTGCC
GGGAAAAGTGTACGTATCACCGTTTGTGTGAACAACGAACTGAACTGGCAGACTATCCCGCCGGGAATGG
TGATTACCGACGAAAACGGCAAGAAAAAGCAGTCTTACTTCCATGATTTCTTTAACTATGCCGGAATCCA
TCGCAGCGTAATGCTCTACACCACGCCGAACACCTGGGTGGACGATATCACCGTGGTGACGCATGTCGCG
CAAGACTGTAACCACGCGTCTGTTGACTGGCAGGTGGTGGCCAATGGTGATGTCAGCGTTGAACTGCGTG
ATGCGGATCAACAGGTGGTTGCAACTGGACAAGGCACTAGCGGGACTTTGCAAGTGGTGAATCCGCACCT
CTGGCAACCGGGTGAAGGTTATCTCTATGAACTGTGCGTCACAGCCAAAAGCCAGACAGAGTGTGATATC
TACCCGCTTCGCGTCGGCATCCGGTCAGTGGCAGTGAAGGGCGAACAGTTCCTGATTAACCACAAACCGT
TCTACTTTACTGGCTTTGGTCGTCATGAAGATGCGGACTTGCGTGGCAAAGGATTCGATAACGTGCTGAT
GGTGCACGACCACGCATTAATGGACTGGATTGGGGCCAACTCCTACCGTACCTCGCATTACCCTTACGCT
GAAGAGATGCTCGACTGGGCAGATGAACATGGCATCGTGGTGATTGATGAAACTGCTGCTGTCGGCTTTA
ACCTCTCTTTAGGCATTGGTTTCGAAGCGGGCAACAAGCCGAAAGAACTGTACAGCGAAGAGGCAGTCAA
CGGGGAAACTCAGCAAGCGCACTTACAGGCGATTAAAGAGCTGATAGCGCGTGACAAAAACCACCCAAGC
GTGGTGATGTGGAGTATTGCCAACGAACCGGATACCCGTCCGCAAGGTGCACGGGAATATTTCGCGCCAC
TGGCGGAAGCAACGCGTAAACTCGACCCGACGCGTCCGATCACCTGCGTCAATGTAATGTTCTGCGACGC
TCACACCGATACCATCAGCGATCTCTTTGATGTGCTGTGCCTGAACCGTTATTACGGATGGTATGTCCAA
AGCGGCGATTTGGAAACGGCAGAGAAGGTACTGGAAAAAGAACTTCTGGCCTGGCAGGAGAAACTGCATC
AGCCGATTATCATCACCGAATACGGCGTGGATACGTTAGCCGGGCTGCACTCAATGTACACCGACATGTG
GAGTGAAGAGTATCAGTGTGCATGGCTGGATATGTATCACCGCGTCTTTGATCGCGTCAGCGCCGTCGTC
GGTGAACAGGTATGGAATTTCGCCGATTTTGCGACCTCGCAAGGCATATTGCGCGTTGGCGGTAACAAGA
AAGGGATCTTCACTCGCGACCGCAAACCGAAGTCGGCGGCTTTTCTGCTGCAAAAACGCTGGACTGGCAT
GAACTTCGGTGAAAAACCGCAGCAGGGAGGCAAACAAGCTAGCCACCACCACCACCACCACGTGTGAATT
ACAGGTGACCAGCTCGAATTTCCCCGATCGTTCAAACATTTGGCAATAAAGTTTCTTAAGATTGAATCCT
GTTGCCGGTCTTGCGATGATTATCATATAATTTCTGTTGAATTACGTTAAGCATGTAATAATTAACATGT
AATGCATGACGTTATTTATGAGATGGGTTTTTATGATTAGAGTCCCGCAATTATACATTTAATACGCGAT
AGAAAACAAAATATAGCGCGCAAACTAGGATAAATTATCGCGCGCGGTGTCATCTATGTTACTAGATCGG
GAATTAAACTATCAGTGTTTGACAGGATATATTGGCGGGTAAACCTAAGAGAAAAGAGCGTTTATTAGAA
TAATCGGATATTTAAAAGGGCGTGAAAAGGTTTATCCGTTCGTCCATTTGTATGTGCATGCCAACCACAG
GGTTCCCCTCGGGATCAAAGTACTTTGATCCAACCCCTCCGCTGCTATAGTGCAGTCGGCTTCTGACGTT
CAGTGCAGCCGTCTTCTGAAAACGACATGTCGCACAAGTCCTAAGTTACGCGACAGGCTGCCGCCCTGCC
CTTTTCCTGGCGTTTTCTTGTCGCGTGTTTTAGTCGCATAAAGTAGAATACTTGCGACTAGAACCGGAGA
CATTACGCCATGAACAAGAGCGCCGCCGCTGGCCTGCTGGGCTATGCCCGCGTCAGCACCGACGACCAGG
ACTTGACCAACCAACGGGCCGAACTGCACGCGGCCGGCTGCACCAAGCTGTTTTCCGAGAAGATCACCGG
CACCAGGCGCGACCGCCCGGAGCTGGCCAGGATGCTTGACCACCTACGCCCTGGCGACGTTGTGACAGTG
ACCAGGCTAGACCGCCTGGCCCGCAGCACCCGCGACCTACTGGACATTGCCGAGCGCATCCAGGAGGCCG
GCGCGGGCCTGCGTAGCCTGGCAGAGCCGTGGGCCGACACCACCACGCCGGCCGGCCGCATGGTGTTGAC
CGTGTTCGCCGGCATTGCCGAGTTCGAGCGTTCCCTAATCATCGACCGCACCCGGAGCGGGCGCGAGGCC
GCCAAGGCCCGAGGCGTGAAGTTTGGCCCCCGCCCTACCCTCACCCCGGCACAGATCGCGCACGCCCGCG
AGCTGATCGACCAGGAAGGCCGCACCGTGAAAGAGGCGGCTGCACTGCTTGGCGTGCATCGCTCGACCCT
GTACCGCGCACTTGAGCGCAGCGAGGAAGTGACGCCCACCGAGGCCAGGCGGCGCGGTGCCTTCCGTGAG
GACGCATTGACCGAGGCCGACGCCCTGGCGGCCGCCGAGAATGAACGCCAAGAGGAACAAGCATGAAACC
GCACCAGGACGGCCAGGACGAACCGTTTTTCATTACCGAAGAGATCGAGGCGGAGATGATCGCGGCCGGG
TACGTGTTCGAGCCGCCCGCGCACGTCTCAACCGTGCGGCTGCATGAAATCCTGGCCGGTTTGTCTGATG
CCAAGCTGGCGGCCTGGCCGGCCAGCTTGGCCGCTGAAGAAACCGAGCGCCGCCGTCTAAAAAGGTGATG
TGTATTTGAGTAAAACAGCTTGCGTCATGCGGTCGCTGCGTATATGATGCGATGAGTAAATAAACAAATA
CGCAAGGGGAACGCATGAAGGTTATCGCTGTACTTAACCAGAAAGGCGGGTCAGGCAAGACGACCATCGC
AACCCATCTAGCCCGCGCCCTGCAACTCGCCGGGGCCGATGTTCTGTTAGTCGATTCCGATCCCCAGGGC
AGTGCCCGCGATTGGGCGGCCGTGCGGGAAGATCAACCGCTAACCGTTGTCGGCATCGACCGCCCGACGA
TTGACCGCGACGTGAAGGCCATCGGCCGGCGCGACTTCGTAGTGATCGACGGAGCGCCCCAGGCGGCGGA
CTTGGCTGTGTCCGCGATCAAGGCAGCCGACTTCGTGCTGATTCCGGTGCAGCCAAGCCCTTACGACATA
TGGGCCACCGCCGACCTGGTGGAGCTGGTTAAGCAGCGCATTGAGGTCACGGATGGAAGGCTACAAGCGG
CCTTTGTCGTGTCGCGGGCGATCAAAGGCACGCGCATCGGCGGTGAGGTTGCCGAGGCGCTGGCCGGGTA
CGAGCTGCCCATTCTTGAGTCCCGTATCACGCAGCGCGTGAGCTACCCAGGCACTGCCGCCGCCGGCACA
ACCGTTCTTGAATCAGAACCCGAGGGCGACGCTGCCCGCGAGGTCCAGGCGCTGGCCGCTGAAATTAAAT
CAAAACTCATTTGAGTTAATGAGGTAAAGAGAAAATGAGCAAAAGCACAAACACGCTAAGTGCCGGCCGT
CCGAGCGCACGCAGCAGCAAGGCTGCAACGTTGGCCAGCCTGGCAGACACGCCAGCCATGAAGCGGGTCA
ACTTTCAGTTGCCGGCGGAGGATCACACCAAGCTGAAGATGTACGCGGTACGCCAAGGCAAGACCATTAC
CGAGCTGCTATCTGAATACATCGCGCAGCTACCAGAGTAAATGAGCAAATGAATAAATGAGTAGATGAAT
TTTAGCGGCTAAAGGAGGCGGCATGGAAAATCAAGAACAACCAGGCACCGACGCCGTGGAATGCCCCATG
TGTGGAGGAACGGGCGGTTGGCCAGGCGTAAGCGGCTGGGTTGCCTGCCGGCCCTGCAATGGCACTGGAA
CCCCCAAGCCCGAGGAATCGGCGTGAGCGGTCGCAAACCATCCGGCCCGGTACAAATCGGCGCGGCGCTG
GGTGATGACCTGGTGGAGAAGTTGAAGGCCGCGCAGGCCGCCCAGCGGCAACGCATCGAGGCAGAAGCAC
GCCCCGGTGAATCGTGGCAAGCGGCCGCTGATCGAATCCGCAAAGAATCCCGGCAACCGCCGGCAGCCGG
TGCGCCGTCGATTAGGAAGCCGCCCAAGGGCGACGAGCAACCAGATTTTTTCGTTCCGATGCTCTATGAC
GTGGGCACCCGCGATAGTCGCAGCATCATGGACGTGGCCGTTTTCCGTCTGTCGAAGCGTGACCGACGAG
CTGGCGAGGTGATCCGCTACGAGCTTCCAGACGGGCACGTAGAGGTTTCCGCAGGGCCGGCCGGCATGGC
CAGTGTGTGGGATTACGACCTGGTACTGATGGCGGTTTCCCATCTAACCGAATCCATGAACCGATACCGG
GAAGGGAAGGGAGACAAGCCCGGCCGCGTGTTCCGTCCACACGTTGCGGACGTACTCAAGTTCTGCCGGC
GAGCCGATGGCGGAAAGCAGAAAGACGACCTGGTAGAAACCTGCATTCGGTTAAACACCACGCACGTTGC
CATGCAGCGTACGAAGAAGGCCAAGAACGGCCGCCTGGTGACGGTATCCGAGGGTGAAGCCTTGATTAGC
CGCTACAAGATCGTAAAGAGCGAAACCGGGCGGCCGGAGTACATCGAGATCGAGCTAGCTGATTGGATGT
ACCGCGAGATCACAGAAGGCAAGAACCCGGACGTGCTGACGGTTCACCCCGATTACTTTTTGATCGATCC
CGGCATCGGCCGTTTTCTCTACCGCCTGGCACGCCGCGCCGCAGGCAAGGCAGAAGCCAGATGGTTGTTC
AAGACGATCTACGAACGCAGTGGCAGCGCCGGAGAGTTCAAGAAGTTCTGTTTCACCGTGCGCAAGCTGA
TCGGGTCAAATGACCTGCCGGAGTACGATTTGAAGGAGGAGGCGGGGCAGGCTGGCCCGATCCTAGTCAT
GCGCTACCGCAACCTGATCGAGGGCGAAGCATCCGCCGGTTCCTAATGTACGGAGCAGATGCTAGGGCAA
ATTGCCCTAGCAGGGGAAAAAGGTCGAAAAGGTCTCTTTCCTGTGGATAGCACGTACATTGGGAACCCAA
AGCCGTACATTGGGAACCGGAACCCGTACATTGGGAACCCAAAGCCGTACATTGGGAACCGGTCACACAT
GTAAGTGACTGATATAAAAGAGAAAAAAGGCGATTTTTCCGCCTAAAACTCTTTAAAACTTATTAAAACT
CTTAAAACCCGCCTGGCCTGTGCATAACTGTCTGGCCAGCGCACAGCCGAAGAGCTGCAAAAAGCGCCTA
CCCTTCGGTCGCTGCGCTCCCTACGCCCCGCCGCTTCGCGTCGGCCTATCGCGGCCGCTGGCCGCTCAAA
AATGGCTGGCCTACGGCCAGGCAATCTACCAGGGCGCGGACAAGCCGCGCCGTCGCCACTCGACCGCCGG
CGCCCACATCAAGGCACCCTGCCTCGCGCGTTTCGGTGATGACGGTGAAAACCTCTGACACATGCAGCTC
CCGGAGACGGTCACAGCTTGTCTGTAAGCGGATGCCGGGAGCAGACAAGCCCGTCAGGGCGCGTCAGCGG
GTGTTGGCGGGTGTCGGGGCGCAGCCATGACCCAGTCACGTAGCGATAGCGGAGTGTATACTGGCTTAAC
TATGCGGCATCAGAGCAGATTGTACTGAGAGTGCACCATATGCGGTGTGAAATACCGCACAGATGCGTAA
GGAGAAAATACCGCATCAGGCGCTCTTCCGCTTCCTCGCTCACTGACTCGCTGCGCTCGGTCGTTCGGCT
GCGGCGAGCGGTATCAGCTCACTCAAAGGCGGTAATACGGTTATCCACAGAATCAGGGGATAACGCAGGA
AAGAACATGTGAGCAAAAGGCCAGCAAAAGGCCAGGAACCGTAAAAAGGCCGCGTTGCTGGCGTTTTTCC
ATAGGCTCCGCCCCCCTGACGAGCATCACAAAAATCGACGCTCAAGTCAGAGGTGGCGAAACCCGACAGG
ACTATAAAGATACCAGGCGTTTCCCCCTGGAAGCTCCCTCGTGCGCTCTCCTGTTCCGACCCTGCCGCTT
ACCGGATACCTGTCCGCCTTTCTCCCTTCGGGAAGCGTGGCGCTTTCTCATAGCTCACGCTGTAGGTATC
TCAGTTCGGTGTAGGTCGTTCGCTCCAAGCTGGGCTGTGTGCACGAACCCCCCGTTCAGCCCGACCGCTG
CGCCTTATCCGGTAACTATCGTCTTGAGTCCAACCCGGTAAGACACGACTTATCGCCACTGGCAGCAGCC
ACTGGTAACAGGATTAGCAGAGCGAGGTATGTAGGCGGTGCTACAGAGTTCTTGAAGTGGTGGCCTAACT
ACGGCTACACTAGAAGGACAGTATTTGGTATCTGCGCTCTGCTGAAGCCAGTTACCTTCGGAAAAAGAGT
TGGTAGCTCTTGATCCGGCAAACAAACCACCGCTGGTAGCGGTGGTTTTTTTGTTTGCAAGCAGCAGATT
ACGCGCAGAAAAAAAGGATCTCAAGAAGATCCTTTGATCTTTTCTACGGGGTCTGACGCTCAGTGGAACG
AAAACTCACGTTAAGGGATTTTGGTCATGCATTCTAGGTACTAAAACAATTCATCCAGTAAAATATAATA
TTTTATTTTCTCCCAATCAGGCTTGATCCCCAGTAAGTCAAAAAATAGCTCGACATACTGTTCTTCCCCG
ATATCCTCCCTGATCGACCGGACGCAGAAGGCAATGTCATACCACTTGTCCGCCCTGCCGCTTCTCCCAA
GATCAATAAAGCCACTTACTTTGCCATCTTTCACAAAGATGTTGCTGTCTCCCAGGTCGCCGTGGGAAAA
GACAAGTTCCTCTTCGGGCTTTTCCGTCTTTAAAAAATCATACAGCTCGCGCGGATCTTTAAATGGAGTG
TCTTCTTCCCAGTTTTCGCAATCCACATCGGCCAGATCGTTATTCAGTAAGTAATCCAATTCGGCTAAGC
GGCTGTCTAAGCTATTCGTATAGGGACAATCCGATATGTCGATGGAGTGAAAGAGCCTGATGCACTCCGC
ATACAGCTCGATAATCTTTTCAGGGCTTTGTTCATCTTCATACTCTTCCGAGCAAAGGACGCCATCGGCC
TCACTCATGAGCAGATTGCTCCAGCCATCATGCCGTTCAAAGTGCAGGACCTTTGGAACAGGCAGCTTTC
CTTCCAGCCATAGCATCATGTCCTTTTCCCGTTCCACATCATAGGTGGTCCCTTTATACCGGCTGTCCGT
CATTTTTAAATATAGGTTTTCATTTTCTCCCACCAGCTTATATACCTTAGCAGGAGACATTCCTTCCGTA
TCTTTTACGCAGCGGTATTTTTCGATCAGTTTTTTCAATTCCGGTGATATTCTCATTTTAGCCATTTATT
ATTTCCTTCCTCTTTTCTACAGTATTTAAAGATACCCCAAGAAGCTAATTATAACAAGACGAACTCCAAT
TCACTGTTCCTTGCATTCTAAAACCTTAAATACCAGAAAACAGCTTTTTCAAAGTTGTTTTCAAAGTTGG
CGTATAACATAGTATCGACGGAGCCGATTTTGAAACCGCGGTGATCACAGGCAGCAACGCTCTGTCATCG
TTACAATCAACATGCTACCCTCCGCGAGATCATCCGTGTTTCAAACCCGGCAGCTTAGTTGCCGTTCTTC
CGAATAGCATCGGTAACATGAGCAAAGTCTGCCGCCTTACAACGGCTCTCCCGCTGACGCCGTCCCGGAC
TGATGGGCTGCCTGTATCGAGTGGTGATTTTGTGCCGAGCTGCCGGTCGGGGAGCTGTTGGCTGGCTGGT
GGCAGGATATATTGTGGTGTAAACAAATTGACGCTTAGACAACTTAATAACACATTGCGGACGTTTTTAA
TGTACTGAATTAACGCCGAATTAATTCGGGGGATCTGGATTTTAGTACTGGATTTTGGTTTTAGGAATTA
GAAATTTTATTGATAGAAGTATTTTACAAATACAAATACATACTAAGGGTTTCTTATATGCTCAACACAT
GAGCGAAACCCTATAGGAACCCTAATTCCCTTATCTGGGAACTACTCACACATTATTATGGAGAAACTCG
AGCTTGTCGATCGACAGATCCCGGTCGGCATCTACTCTATTTCTTTGCCCTCGGACGAGTGCTGGGGCGT
CGGTTTCCACTATCGGCGAGTACTTCTACACAGCCATCGGTCCAGACGGCCGCGCTTCTGCGGGCGATTT
GTGTACGCCCGACAGTCCCGGCTCCGGATCGGACGATTGCGTCGCATCGACCCTGCGCCCAAGCTGCATC
ATCGAAATTGCCGTCAACCAAGCTCTGATAGAGTTGGTCAAGACCAATGCGGAGCATATACGCCCGGAGT
CGTGGCGATCCTGCAAGCTCCGGATGCCTCCGCTCGAAGTAGCGCGTCTGCTGCTCCATACAAGCCAACC
ACGGCCTCCAGAAGAAGATGTTGGCGACCTCGTATTGGGAATCCCCGAACATCGCCTCGCTCCAGTCAAT
GACCGCTGTTATGCGGCCATTGTCCGTCAGGACATTGTTGGAGCCGAAATCCGCGTGCACGAGGTGCCGG
ACTTCGGGGCAGTCCTCGGCCCAAAGCATCAGCTCATCGAGAGCCTGCGCGACGGACGCACTGACGGTGT
CGTCCATCACAGTTTGCCAGTGATACACATGGGGATCAGCAATCGCGCATATGAAATCACGCCATGTAGT
GTATTGACCGATTCCTTGCGGTCCGAATGGGCCGAACCCGCTCGTCTGGCTAAGATCGGCCGCAGCGATC
GCATCCATAGCCTCCGCGACCGGTTGTAGAACAGCGGGCAGTTCGGTTTCAGGCAGGTCTTGCAACGTGA
CACCCTGTGAACGGCGGGAGATGCAATAGGTCAGGCTCTCGCTAAACTCCCCAATGTCAAGCACTTCCGG
AATCGGGAGCGCGGCCGATGCAAAGTGCCGATAAACATAACGATCTTTGTAGAAACCATCGGCGCAGCTA
TTTACCCGCAGGACATATCCACGCCCTCCTACATCGAAGCTGAAAGCACGAGATTCTTCGCCCTCCGAGA
GCTGCATCAGGTCGGAGACGCTGTCGAACTTTTCGATCAGAAACTTCTCGACAGACGTCGCGGTGAGTTC
AGGCTTTTTCATATCTCATTGCCCCCCGGATCTGCGAAAGCTCGAGAGAGATAGATTTGTAGAGAGAGAC
TGGTGATTTCAGCGTGTCCTCTCCAAATGAAATGAACTTCCTTATATAGAGGAAGGGTCTTGCGAAGGAT
AGTGGGATTGTGCGTCATCCCTTACGTCAGTGGAGATATCACATCAATCCACTTGCTTTGAAGACGTGGT
TGGAACGTCTTCTTTTTCCACGATGCTCCTCGTGGGTGGGGGTCCATCTTTGGGACCACTGTCGGCAGAG
GCATCTTGAACGATAGCCTTTCCTTTATCGCAATGATGGCATTTGTAGGTGCCACCTTCCTTTTCTACTG
TCCTTTTGATGAAGTGACAGATAGCTGGGCAATGGAATCCGAGGAGGTTTCCCGATATTACCCTTTGTTG
AAAAGTCTCAATAGCCCTTTGGTCTTCTGAGACTGTATCTTTGATATTCTTGGAGTAGACGAGAGTGTCG
TGCTCCACCATGTTCACATCAATCCACTTGCTTTGAAGACGTGGTTGGAACGTCTTCTTTTTCCACGATG
CTCCTCGTGGGTGGGGGTCCATCTTTGGGACCACTGTCGGCAGAGGCATCTTGAACGATAGCCTTTCCTT
TATCGCAATGATGGCATTTGTAGGTGCCACCTTCCTTTTCTACTGTCCTTTTGATGAAGTGACAGATAGC
TGGGCAATGGAATCCGAGGAGGTTTCCCGATATTACCCTTTGTTGAAAAGTCTCA
