>Addgene plasmid #84198 | Osa-pCAMBIA-1301-STTM167 | depositor partial sequence | sequence record 174453 | STTM167
CATTTGGAGAGGACAGCCCAAGCTTGGTACCTAGATCATGCTCTAGGCAGCTTCAGTTGTTGTTGTTATG
GTCTAATTTAAATATGGTCTAAAGAAGAAGAATCAGATCATGCTCTAGGCAGCTTCAGGATCCACTAGTG
AATTCGGTACGCTGAAATCACCAG
